>Addgene plasmid #59617 | pSicoR-ARID4Ai2 | depositor partial sequence | sequence record 93294 | pSicoR-ARID4Ai2 sequence 63 bps
TGTCTTCTCTTCCTGTTACTGAAGTTCTAGAGACTTCAGTAACAGGAAGAGAAGACTTTTTTC
