>Addgene plasmid #59617 | pSicoR-ARID4Ai2 | addgene partial sequence | sequence record 96877 | WPRE-R 5'-CATAGCGTAAAAGGAGCAACA-3'
ATTTTGTAATCCAGAGGTTGATTATCGATAAGCTTGATATCGAATTGTACCTAGTGGAACCGGAACCCTT
AAACATGTATAACTTCGTATAATGTATGCTATACGAAGTTATTAGGTCCCTCGACGAATTCCTACTTGTA
CAGCTCGTCCATGCCGAGAGTGATCCCGGCGGCGGTCACGAACTCCAGCAGGACCATGTGATCGCGCTTC
TCGTTGGGGTCTTTGCTCAGGGCGGACTGGGTGCTCAGGTAGTGGTTGTCGGGCAGCAGCACGGGGCCGT
CGCCGATGGGGGTGTTCTGCTGGTAGTGGTCGGCGAGCTGCACGCTGCCGTCCTCGATGTTGTGGCGGAT
CTTGAAGTTCACCTTGATGCCGTTCTTCTGCTTGTCGGCCATGATATAGACGTTGTGGCTGTTGTAGTTG
TACTCCAGCTTGTGCCCCAGGATGTTGCCGTCCTCCTTGAAGTCGATGCCCTTCAGCTCGATGCGGTTCA
CCAGGGTGTCGCCCTCGAACTTCACCTCGGCGCGGGTCTTGTAGTTGCCGTCGTCCTTGAAGAAGATGGT
GCGCTCCTGGACGTAGCCTTCGGGCATGGCGGACTTGAAGAAGTCGTGCTGCTTCATGTGGTCGGGGTAG
CGGCTGAAGCACTGCACGCCGTAGGTCAGGGTGGTCACGAGGGTGGGCCAGGGCACGGGCAGCTTGCCGG
TGGTGCA
