>Addgene plasmid #59617 | pSicoR-ARID4Ai2 | addgene partial sequence | sequence record 97349 | pLLU-5 5'-cacagacttgtgggagaagc-3'
GCATATAATATTTCCTAGTAACTATAGAGGCTTAATGTGCGATAAAAGACAGATAATCTGTTCTTTTTAA
TACTAGCTACATTTTACATGATAGGCTTGGATTTCTATAACTTCGTATAGCATACATTATACGAAGTTAT
AAACAGCACAAAAGGAAACTCACCCTAACTGTAAAGTAATTGTGTGTTTTGAGACTATAAATATCCCTTG
GAGAAAAGCCTTGTTTGTCTTCTCTTCCTGTTACTGAAGTTCTAGAGACTTCAGTAACAGGAAGAGAAGA
CTTTTTTCTCGAGTACTAGGATCCATTAGGCGGCCGCGTGGATAACCGTATTACCGCCATGCATTAGTTA
TTAATAGTAATCAATTACGGGGTCATTAGTTCATAGCCCATATATGGAGTTCCGCGTTACATAACTTACG
GTAAATGGCCCGCCTGGCTGACCGCCCAACGACCCCCGCCCATTGACGTCAATAATGACGTATGTTCCCA
TAGTAACGCCAATAGGGACTTTCCATTGACG
