[The description below was written by a language model from this plasmid's Addgene catalogue record.]
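Description:
pSicoR-ARID4Ai2 is an RNA interference plasmid built on the pSicoR backbone and catalogued as a mammalian expression/RNAi vector. It carries a short hairpin RNA directed against human ARID4A (also known as RBBP1 or RBP1). The hairpin was inserted by restriction cloning between an HpaI site, which was destroyed in the process, and an XhoI site, which remains intact. This places it directly downstream of a U6 promoter. U6 is an RNA polymerase III promoter commonly used for shRNAs because it gives strong, constitutive transcription of short RNAs with defined ends. The transcript folds into a hairpin that the cellular RNAi machinery processes into a small interfering RNA, which knocks down the ARID4A message. The "i2" in the name suggests it is one of several hairpins against the same gene, though the record does not say so.

In bacteria the plasmid is maintained at high copy under ampicillin selection. The use of a recombination-deficient host strain is typical for vectors containing repeated sequences such as viral long terminal repeats. pSicoR is generally known as a lentiviral backbone in which the shRNA cassette is flanked by loxP sites so that knockdown can be switched off by Cre. However, no feature table is provided here, and the record does not list viral elements, recombinase sites, reporters or mammalian selection markers, so these details cannot be confirmed for this construct. The stated purpose is expression of an shRNA against human ARID4A. The associated publication concerns the systematic identification of barriers to human induced pluripotent stem cell generation, which indicates the construct was used to test the effect of ARID4A depletion on reprogramming.
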