Addgene plasmid #59617: pSicoR-ARID4Ai2
Purpose: Expression of shRNA against human ARID4A
Depositing lab: Miguel Ramalho-Santos. Depositing organization: University of California, San Francisco (UCSF). Publication: Systematic Identification of Barriers to Human iPSC Generation. Qin H, Diaz A, Blouin L, Lebbink RJ, Patena W, Tanbun P, LeProust EM, McManus MT, Song JS, Ramalho-Santos M. Cell. 2014 Jul 17;158(2):449-61. doi: 10.1016/j.cell.2014.05.040. PubMed 25036638.
Backbone
  Vector backbone: pSicoR
  Vector type: Mammalian Expression, RNAi
Growth in bacteria
  Bacterial resistance: Ampicillin, 100 μg/mL
  Growth temperature: 37°C
  Growth strain: Stbl3
  Copy number: High Copy
Gene/Insert
  Gene/Insert name: ARID4A
  gRNA/shRNA sequence: ARID4A
  Species: H. sapiens (human)
  Entrez Gene: ARID4A (a.k.a. RBBP-1, RBBP1, RBP-1, RBP1)
  Promoter: U6
  Cloning method: Restriction Enzyme; 5′ cloning site HpaI (destroyed during cloning); 3′ cloning site XhoI (not destroyed)
  Sequencing primers: 5′ mU6-F
Terms and licenses: Academic/Nonprofit Terms; Industry Terms: Not Available to Industry
How to cite: pSicoR-ARID4Ai2 was a gift from Miguel Ramalho-Santos (Addgene plasmid # 59617 ; http://n2t.net/addgene:59617 ; RRID:Addgene_59617)
